Addgene plasmid #25342: BRD1
Purpose: Bacterial expression for structure determination; may not be full ORF
Depositing lab: Cheryl Arrowsmith. Depositing organization: University of Toronto.
Backbone
  Vector backbone: pET28-MHL
  Backbone manufacturer: SGC
  Backbone size w/o insert (bp): 7325
  Vector type: Bacterial Expression
Growth in bacteria
  Bacterial resistance: Kanamycin, 50 μg/mL
  Growth temperature: 37°C
  Growth strain: DH5alpha
  Copy number: Low Copy
Gene/Insert
  Gene/Insert name: BRD1_P1 (alt names: PDB: 3LYI; bromodomain containing 1, PWWP domain; BRD1)
  Species: H. sapiens (human)
  Insert size (bp): 375
  Entrez Gene: BRD1 (a.k.a. BRL, BRPF1, BRPF2)
  Tag / fusion protein: His (N terminal on insert)
  Cloning method: Restriction Enzyme
  Sequencing primers: 5′ T7; 3′ T7-term
Terms and licenses: Academic/Nonprofit Terms; Industry Terms
Depositor comments: PDB: 3LYI. http://www.thesgc.org/structures/3LYI/
How to cite: BRD1 was a gift from Cheryl Arrowsmith (Addgene plasmid # 25342 ; http://n2t.net/addgene:25342 ; RRID:Addgene_25342)
