[The description below was written by a language model from this plasmid's Addgene catalogue record.]
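Description:
BRD1 is a bacterial expression plasmid built on the pET28-MHL backbone, a pET28-derived vector from the Structural Genomics Consortium, and designed to produce a fragment of the human BRD1 protein (bromodomain containing 1, also known as BRL or BRPF2) for structural studies. The plasmid is propagated in standard E. coli cloning strains as a low-copy construct and is selected with kanamycin. No feature table accompanies the record, so the origin of replication and the exact regulatory elements are not itemised. However, the listed sequencing primers (T7 forward and T7 terminator reverse) show that the insert lies between T7 promoter and terminator sequences. This is the usual pET arrangement, in which transcription is driven by T7 RNA polymerase supplied by an appropriate expression host.

The insert, designated BRD1_P1, is a short 375 bp segment that encodes the PWWP domain of BRD1 rather than the full open reading frame, and the record explicitly cautions that the clone may not be full length. PWWP domains are compact chromatin-associated modules commonly involved in recognising methylated histones. Isolating a single domain of this kind is a typical strategy for obtaining well-behaved, crystallisable protein. The fragment was inserted by restriction enzyme cloning and carries an N-terminal His tag, which allows purification of the recombinant protein by immobilised metal affinity chromatography. The record does not say whether a protease cleavage site separates the tag from the domain. The stated purpose is bacterial expression for structure determination, and the depositor's comments link this construct to a deposited Protein Data Bank structure of the BRD1 PWWP domain.
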