>Addgene plasmid #25342 | BRD1 | depositor partial sequence | sequence record 11816 | Author sequence
TCGGTGCTGGAGCCTCTGAAGGTGGTGTGGGCCAAGTGCAGCGGCTACCCCTCCTACCCGGCACTGATCA
TCGACCCCAAGATGCCCCGTGTGCCTGGCCACCACAACGGCGTCACCATCCCGGCCCCACCCCTGGACGT
GCTGAAGATTGGGGAGCACATGCAGACCAAGTCTGATGAGAAGCTGTTCCTCGTTCTCTTTTTTGATAAT
AAGAGAAGTTGGCAGTGGCTTCCTAAGTCCAAAATGGTTCCCCTTGGTATTGACGAAACTATAGACAAGT
TAAAGATGATGGAAGGGAGGAATTCCAGCATCCGGAAGGCCGTGCGGATCGCTTTTGACCGCGCCATGAA
CCACCTGAGCCGCGTCCACGGGGAG
