>Addgene plasmid #25342 | BRD1 | addgene partial sequence | sequence record 31427 | 25342 with T7
TATTTTGTTTACTTTAAGAAGGAGATATACCATGCATCATCATCATCATCACAGCAGCGGCAGAGAAAAC
TTGTATTTCCAGGGCTCGGTGCTGGAGCCTCTGAAGGTGGTGTGGGCCAAGTGCAGCGGCTACCCCTCCT
ACCCGGCACTGATCATCGACCCCAAGATGCCCCGTGTGCCTGGCCACCACAACGGCGTCACCATCCCGGC
CCCACCCCTGGACGTGCTGAAGATTGGGGAGCACATGCAGACCAAGTCTGATGAGAAGCTGTTCCTCGTT
CTCTTTTTTGATAATAAGAGAAGTTGGCAGTGGCTTCCTAAGTCCAAAATGGTTCCCCTTGGTATTGACG
AAACTATAGACAAGTTAAAGATGATGGAAGGGAGGAATTCCAGCATCCGGAAGGCCGTGCGGATCGCTTT
TGACCGCGCCATGAACCACCTGAGCCGCGTCCACGGGGAGTGATGACGAAGCTTGCGGCCGCACTCGAGC
ACCACCACCACCACCACTGAGATCCGGCTGCTAACAAAGCCCGAAAGGAAGCTGAGTTGGCTGCTGCCAC
CGCTGAGCAATAACTAGCATAACCCCTTGGGGCCTCTAAACGGGTCTTGAGGGGTTTTTTGCTGAAAGGA
GGAACTATATCCGGATTGGCGAATGGG
[124 nt withheld, positions 658-781]
C
[91 nt withheld, positions 783-873]
AGGGTGATGGTTCACGTAGT
